Addgene plasmid #247387: cwby0037
Purpose: GGA cloning AGGA-promoter-ccdb-TTCC-GS-HALC3_110-SNAC-6xhis
Depositing lab: David Baker. Depositing organization: University of Washington. Publication: Accelerating protein design by scaling experimental characterization. Qian J, Milles LF, Wicky BIM, Ragotte RJ, Motmaen A, Borst AJ, Skotheim R, Ols S, Coventry B, Li X, Kibler RD, Goreshnik I, Exposit M, Lore K, Stewart L, Baker D. Nat Commun. 2026 Aug 20;17(1):9945. doi: 10.1038/s41467-026-76740-9. PubMed 42754580.
Backbone
  Vector backbone: pET29
  Vector type: Bacterial Expression
Growth in bacteria
  Bacterial resistance: Kanamycin, 50 μg/mL
  Growth temperature: 37°C
  Growth strain: NEB Stable
  Copy number: Unknown
Gene/Insert
  Gene/Insert name: ccdb
  Species: Synthetic
  Promoter: T7
  Cloning method: Golden Gate
Terms and licenses: Academic/Nonprofit Terms; Industry Terms: Not Available to Industry
Depositor comments: Please visit https://doi.org/10.1101/2025.08.05.668824 for bioRxiv preprint.
How to cite: cwby0037 was a gift from David Baker (Addgene plasmid # 247387 ; http://n2t.net/addgene:247387 ; RRID:Addgene_247387)
