[The description below was written by a language model from this plasmid's Addgene catalogue record and pLannotate feature annotations shown in this document.]
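Description:
cwby0037 is a pET29-based bacterial expression vector (about 5.9 kb) built as a Golden Gate assembly (GGA) acceptor for cloning designed protein sequences in frame with a fixed C-terminal fusion module. It is selected with kanamycin through an aph(3')-Ia resistance gene and replicates from a ColE1/pBR322-type origin accompanied by the bom region and the rop gene, which normally keeps copy number moderate; the catalogue lists copy number as unknown. An f1 origin and remnant tetracycline-resistance fragments from the pBR322 lineage are also annotated.

The expression cassette follows the standard pET layout: a T7 promoter with an adjacent lac operator, the T7 gene 10 ribosome binding site, and a T7 terminator, with a plasmid-borne lacI gene supplying the repressor, so transcription is IPTG-inducible in hosts that provide T7 RNA polymerase. Between the AGGA and TTCC overhangs named in the purpose line sits a ccdB dropout cassette, annotated as a short ccdA fragment followed by the full ccdB toxin gene, described as carrying its own promoter. CcdB poisons DNA gyrase, so after assembly, plasmids that retain the cassette kill ordinary cloning strains, and colonies are enriched for clones in which the insert has replaced it.

According to the record, an insert is joined downstream to a GS linker, a component called HALC3_110, a SNAC site (a sequence used for chemical tag cleavage) and a 6xHis tag for affinity purification. Of these, the feature table recognises only the histidine tag, and the record does not explain what HALC3_110 is. The associated publication concerns scaling experimental characterization of designed proteins, consistent with use for parallel cloning and expression.
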