Features (pLannotate 1.2.2; 20 found; start..end, strand, type, name):
    286..304     +  promoter       T7 promoter: promoter for bacteriophage T7 RNA polymerase
    305..329     +  protein_bind   lac operator: The lac repressor binds to the lac operator to inhibit transcription in E. coli. This inhibition can be relieved by adding lactose or isopropyl-β-D-thiogalactopyranoside (IPTG). lac repressor encoded by lacI
    344..366     +  RBS            RBS: efficient ribosome binding site from bacteriophage T7 gene 10 (Olins and Rangwala, 1989)
    389..460     +  CDS            ccdA (fragment): CCDA_ECO57 - Also known as H, letA. Experimental evidence at protein level: Swiss-Prot protein existence level 1. Antitoxin component of a type II toxin-antitoxin (TA) system which inhibits the post-segregational killing (PSK) of plasmid-free cells, also referred to as a plasmid addiction system. Binds to and blocks the activity of CcdB; will also remove bound CcdB protein from the CcdB-GyrA complex by forming a CcdA-CcdB complex, a process termed rejuvenation. Functions as a transcriptional corepressor for the ccdAB operon, repression also requires CcdB (By similarity). From Escherichia coli
    494..796     +  CDS            ccdB: CCDB_ECOLI - Also known as G, letB, letD. Experimental evidence at protein level: Swiss-Prot protein existence level 1. Toxic component of a type II toxin-antitoxin (TA) system, functioning in plasmid maintainence. Responsible for the post- segregational killing (PSK) of plasmid-free cells, also referred to as a plasmid addiction system. Half-life of over 2 hours. Cell killing by CcdB is accompanied by filamentation, defects in chromosome and plasmid segregation, defects in cell division, formation of anucleate cells, decreased DNA synthesis and plasmid loss. Interferes with the activity of DN
   1034..1052    +  CDS            9xHis (fragment): 9xHis affinity tag
   1065..1114    +  CDS            SET1 (fragment): solubility-enhancement tag derived from T7 phage gene 10B
   1122..1169    +  terminator     T7 terminator: transcription terminator for bacteriophage T7 RNA polymerase
   1206..1634    +  rep_origin     f1 ori (sequence partly withheld): f1 bacteriophage origin of replication; arrow indicates direction of (+) strand synthesis
   1687..1744    +  promoter       AmpR promoter (fragment): bla
   1753..2568    -  CDS            KanR: aminoglycoside phosphotransferase; aph(3')-Ia; confers resistance to kanamycin in bacteria or G418 (Geneticin®) in eukaryotes
   2690..3278    +  rep_origin     ori: high-copy-number ColE1/pMB1/pBR322/pUC origin of replication
   3464..3603    -  misc_feature   bom: basis of mobility region from pBR322
   3705..3896    -  CDS            rop: Rop protein, which maintains plasmids at low copy number; rop
   3913..4293    +  CDS            YPB1_ECOLX: Protein predicted: Swiss-Prot protein existence level 4. From Escherichia coli.
   4365..4656    -  CDS            TcR (fragment): tetracycline efflux protein; tet; confers resistance to tetracycline
   4671..4692    -  protein_bind   CAP binding site: CAP binding activates transcription in the presence of cAMP. E. coli catabolite activator protein
   4705..5787    -  CDS            lacI: lac repressor; lacI; The lac repressor binds to the lac operator to inhibit transcription in E. coli. This inhibition can be relieved by adding lactose or isopropyl-β-D-thiogalactopyranoside (IPTG).
   5788..5865    -  promoter       lacI promoter: lacI
   5873..260     -  CDS            TcR (fragment) (across the origin): tetracycline efflux protein; tet; confers resistance to tetracycline
>Addgene plasmid #247387 | cwby0037 | addgene full sequence | sequence record 493112 | Addgene NGS Result
ACTCCTGCATTAGGAAGCAGCCCAGTAGTAGGTTGAGGCCGTTGAGCACCGCCGCCGCAAGGAATGGTGC
ATGCAAGGAGATGGCGCCCAACAGTCCCCCGGCCACGGGGCCTGCCACCATACCCACGCCGAAACAAGCG
CTCATGAGCCCGAAGTGGCGAGCCCGATCTTCCCCATCGGTGATGTCGGCGATATAGGCGCCAGCAACCG
CACCTGTGGCGCCGGTGATGCCGGCCACGATGCGTCCGGCGTAGAGGATCGAGATCGATCTCGATCCCGC
GAAATTAATACGACTCACTATAGGGGAATTGTGAGCGGATAACAATTCCCCTCTAGAAATAATTTTGTTT
AACTTTAAGAAGGAGATATACATATGTCAGGAGGAGACCGAAAGCGTATTACAGTGACAGTTGACAGCGA
CAGCTATCAGTTGCTCAAGGCATATATGATGTCAATATCTCCGGTCTGGTATGCACAACCAAGAATGAAG
CCCATGCAGTTTAAGGTTTACACCTATAAAAGAGAGAGCCGTTATCGTCTGTTTGTGGATGTACAGAGTG
ATATTATTGACACGCCCGGGCGACGGATGGTGATCCCCCTGGCCAGTGCACGTCTGCTGTCAGATAAAGT
CTCCCGTGAACTTTACCCGGTGGTGCATATCGGGGATGAAAGCTGGCGCATGATGACCACCGATATGGCC
AGTGTGCCGGTTTCCGTTATCGGGGAAGAAGTGGCTGATCTCAGCCACCGCGAAAATGACATCAAAAACG
CCATTAACCTGATGTTCTGGGGAATATGAACGGTCTCGTTCCGGTCTGGAACAGATTCTGGAAGAACTGA
CCGAACTGCTGGAACGCGTGGATGAAATTCCGCTGCGCGAAGCGCTGAAACGCATGCTGGAACTGCTGGT
GCGTGTGACCCAGGAACTGAAAGAAGTGAAAGATAAAGTCGAAAGCCTGGAAAAGCATCTGGAAGAACTG
GATAAACGCGTTGAGGAAATTGAAAAGAAAGGATCACATCATTGGGGCAGCACCCACCACCACCACCACC
ACTAATGAGATCCGGCTGCTAACAAAGCCCGAAAGGAAGCTGAGTTGGCTGCTGCCACCGCTGAGCAATA
ACTAGCATAACCCCTTGGGGCCTCTAAACGGGTCTTGAGGGGTTTTTTGCTGAAAGGAGGAACTATATCC
GGATTGGCGAATGGG
[124 nt withheld, positions 1206-1329]
C
[91 nt withheld, positions 1331-1421]
A
[49 nt withheld, positions 1423-1471]
CCTTTGACGTTGGAGTCCACGTTCTTT
[37 nt withheld, positions 1499-1535]
ACCCTATCTCGGTCTATTCTTTTGATTTATAAGGGATTTTGCCGATTTCGGCCTATTGGTTAAAAAATGA
GCTGATTTAACAAAAATTTAACGCGAATTTTAACAAAATATTAACGCTTACAATTTAGGTGGCACTTTTC
GGGGAAATGTGCGCGGAACCCCTATTTGTTTATTTTTCTAAATACATTCAAATATGTATCCGCTCATGAA
TTAATTCTTAGAAAAACTCATCGAGCATCAAATGAAACTGCAATTTATTCATATCAGGATTATCAATACC
ATATTTTTGAAAAAGCCGTTTCTGTAATGAAGGAGAAAACTCACCGAGGCAGTTCCATAGGATGGCAAGA
TCCTGGTATCGGTCTGCGATTCCGACTCGTCCAACATCAATACAACCTATTAATTTCCCCTCGTCAAAAA
TAAGGTTATCAAGTGAGAAATCACCATGAGTGACGACTGAATCCGGTGAGAATGGCAAAAGTTTATGCAT
TTCTTTCCAGACTTGTTCAACAGGCCAGCCATTACGCTCGTCATCAAAATCACTCGCATCAACCAAACCG
TTATTCATTCGTGATTGCGCCTGAGCGAGACGAAATACGCGATCGCTGTTAAAAGGACAATTACAAACAG
GAATCGAATGCAACCGGCGCAGGAACACTGCCAGCGCATCAACAATATTTTCACCTGAATCAGGATATTC
TTCTAATACCTGGAATGCTGTTTTCCCGGGGATCGCAGTGGTGAGTAACCATGCATCATCAGGAGTACGG
ATAAAATGCTTGATGGTCGGAAGAGGCATAAATTCCGTCAGCCAGTTTAGTCTGACCATCTCATCTGTAA
CATCATTGGCAACGCTACCTTTGCCATGTTTCAGAAACAACTCTGGCGCATCGGGCTTCCCATACAATCG
ATAGATTGTCGCACCTGATTGCCCGACATTATCGCGAGCCCATTTATACCCATATAAATCAGCATCCATG
TTGGAATTTAATCGCGGCCTAGAGCAAGACGTTTCCCGTTGAATATGGCTCATAACACCCCTTGTATTAC
TGTTTATGTAAGCAGACAGTTTTATTGTTCATGACCAAAATCCCTTAACGTGAGTTTTCGTTCCACTGAG
CGTCAGACCCCGTAGAAAAGATCAAAGGATCTTCTTGAGATCCTTTTTTTCTGCGCGTAATCTGCTGCTT
GCAAACAAAAAAACCACCGCTACCAGCGGTGGTTTGTTTGCCGGATCAAGAGCTACCAACTCTTTTTCCG
AAGGTAACTGGCTTCAGCAGAGCGCAGATACCAAATACTGTCCTTCTAGTGTAGCCGTAGTTAGGCCACC
ACTTCAAGAACTCTGTAGCACCGCCTACATACCTCGCTCTGCTAATCCTGTTACCAGTGGCTGCTGCCAG
TGGCGATAAGTCGTGTCTTACCGGGTTGGACTCAAGACGATAGTTACCGGATAAGGCGCAGCGGTCGGGC
TGAACGGGGGGTTCGTGCACACAGCCCAGCTTGGAGCGAACGACCTACACCGAACTGAGATACCTACAGC
GTGAGCTATGAGAAAGCGCCACGCTTCCCGAAGGGAGAAAGGCGGACAGGTATCCGGTAAGCGGCAGGGT
CGGAACAGGAGAGCGCACGAGGGAGCTTCCAGGGGGAAACGCCTGGTATCTTTATAGTCCTGTCGGGTTT
CGCCACCTCTGACTTGAGCGTCGATTTTTGTGATGCTCGTCAGGGGGGCGGAGCCTATGGAAAAACGCCA
GCAACGCGGCCTTTTTACGGTTCCTGGCCTTTTGCTGGCCTTTTGCTCACATGTTCTTTCCTGCGTTATC
CCCTGATTCTGTGGATAACCGTATTACCGCCTTTGAGTGAGCTGATACCGCTCGCCGCAGCCGAACGACC
GAGCGCAGCGAGTCAGTGAGCGAGGAAGCGGAAGAGCGCCTGATGCGGTATTTTCTCCTTACGCATCTGT
GCGGTATTTCACACCGCAATGGTGCACTCTCAGTACAATCTGCTCTGATGCCGCATAGTTAAGCCAGTAT
ACACTCCGCTATCGCTACGTGACTGGGTCATGGCTGCGCCCCGACACCCGCCAACACCCGCTGACGCGCC
CTGACGGGCTTGTCTGCTCCCGGCATCCGCTTACAGACAAGCTGTGACCGTCTCCGGGAGCTGCATGTGT
CAGAGGTTTTCACCGTCATCACCGAAACGCGCGAGGCAGCTGCGGTAAAGCTCATCAGCGTGGTCGTGAA
GCGATTCACAGATGTCTGCCTGTTCATCCGCGTCCAGCTCGTTGAGTTTCTCCAGAAGCGTTAATGTCTG
GCTTCTGATAAAGCGGGCCATGTTAAGGGCGGTTTTTTCCTGTTTGGTCACTGATGCCTCCGTGTAAGGG
GGATTTCTGTTCATGGGGGTAATGATACCGATGAAACGAGAGAGGATGCTCACGATACGGGTTACTGATG
ATGAACATGCCCGGTTACTGGAACGTTGTGAGGGTAAACAACTGGCGGTATGGATGCGGCGGGACCAGAG
AAAAATCACTCAGGGTCAATGCCAGCGCTTCGTTAATACAGATGTAGGTGTTCCACAGGGTAGCCAGCAG
CATCCTGCGATGCAGATCCGGAACATAATGGTGCAGGGCGCTGACTTCCGCGTTTCCAGACTTTACGAAA
CACGGAAACCGAAGACCATTCATGTTGTTGCTCAGGTCGCAGACGTTTTGCAGCAGCAGTCGCTTCACGT
TCGCTCGCGTATCGGTGATTCATTCTGCTAACCAGTAAGGCAACCCCGCCAGCCTAGCCGGGTCCTCAAC
GACAGGAGCACGATCATGCGCACCCGTGGGGCCGCCATGCCGGCGATAATGGCCTGCTTCTCGCCGAAAC
GTTTGGTGGCGGGACCAGTGACGAAGGCTTGAGCGAGGGCGTGCAAGATTCCGAATACCGCAAGCGACAG
GCCGATCATCGTCGCGCTCCAGCGAAAGCGGTCCTCGCCGAAAATGACCCAGAGCGCTGCCGGCACCTGT
CCTACGAGTTGCATGATAAAGAAGACAGTCATAAGTGCGGCGACGATAGTCATGCCCCGCGCCCACCGGA
AGGAGCTGACTGGGTTGAAGGCTCTCAAGGGCATCGGTCGAGATCCCGGTGCCTAATGAGTGAGCTAACT
TACATTAATTGCGTTGCGCTCACTGCCCGCTTTCCAGTCGGGAAACCTGTCGTGCCAGCTGCATTAATGA
ATCGGCCAACGCGCGGGGAGAGGCGGTTTGCGTATTGGGCGCCAGGGTGGTTTTTCTTTTCACCAGTGAG
ACGGGCAACAGCTGATTGCCCTTCACCGCCTGGCCCTGAGAGAGTTGCAGCAAGCGGTCCACGCTGGTTT
GCCCCAGCAGGCGAAAATCCTGTTTGATGGTGGTTAACGGCGGGATATAACATGAGCTGTCTTCGGTATC
GTCGTATCCCACTACCGAGATGTCCGCACCAACGCGCAGCCCGGACTCGGTAATGGCGCGCATTGCGCCC
AGCGCCATCTGATCGTTGGCAACCAGCATCGCAGTGGGAACGATGCCCTCATTCAGCATTTGCATGGTTT
GTTGAAAACCGGACATGGCACTCCAGTCGCCTTCCCGTTCCGCTATCGGCTGAATTTGATTGCGAGTGAG
ATATTTATGCCAGCCAGCCAGACGCAGACGCGCCGAGACAGAACTTAATGGGCCCGCTAACAGCGCGATT
TGCTGGTGACCCAATGCGACCAGATGCTCCACGCCCAGTCGCGTACCGTCTTCATGGGAGAAAATAATAC
TGTTGATGGGTGTCTGGTCAGAGACATCAAGAAATAACGCCGGAACATTAGTGCAGGCAGCTTCCACAGC
AATGGCATCCTGGTCATCCAGCGGATAGTTAATGATCAGCCCACTGACGCGTTGCGCGAGAAGATTGTGC
ACCGCCGCTTTACAGGCTTCGACGCCGCTTCGTTCTACCATCGACACCACCACGCTGGCACCCAGTTGAT
CGGCGCGAGATTTAATCGCCGCGACAATTTGCGACGGCGCGTGCAGGGCCAGACTGGAGGTGGCAACGCC
AATCAGCAACGACTGTTTGCCCGCCAGTTGTTGTGCCACGCGGTTGGGAATGTAATTCAGCTCCGCCATC
GCCGCTTCCACTTTTTCCCGCGTTTTCGCAGAAACGTGGCTGGCCTGGTTCACCACGCGGGAAACGGTCT
GATAAGAGACACCGGCATACTCTGCGACATCGTATAACGTTACTGGTTTCACATTCACCACCCTGAATTG
ACTCTCTTCCGGGCGCTATCATGCCATACCGCGAAAGGTTTTGCGCCATTCGATGGTGTCCGGGATCTCG
ACGCTCTCCCTTATGCG
